Addgene plasmid #106198: pAAV.CAG.SF-iGluSnFR.A184S
Purpose: Tight affinity glutamate sensor ** A newer version of this sensor is available. Please see iGluSnFR3 plasmids at https://www.addgene.org/browse/article/28220233/ **
Depositing lab: Loren Looger. Depositing organization: HHMI, Janelia Research Campus. Publication: Stability, affinity, and chromatic variants of the glutamate sensor iGluSnFR. Marvin JS, Scholl B, Wilson DE, Podgorski K, Kazemipour A, Muller JA, Schoch S, Quiroz FJU, Rebola N, Bao H, Little JP, Tkachuk AN, Cai E, Hantman AW, Wang SS, DePiero VJ, Borghuis BG, Chapman ER, Dietrich D, DiGregorio DA, Fitzpatrick D, Looger LL. Nat Methods. 2018 Nov;15(11):936-939. doi: 10.1038/s41592-018-0171-3. Epub 2018 Oct 30. PubMed 30377363.
Backbone
  Vector backbone: pAAV.CAG
  Backbone size w/o insert (bp): 5024
  Vector type: AAV
Growth in bacteria
  Bacterial resistance: Ampicillin, 100 μg/mL
  Growth temperature: 37°C
  Growth strain: NEB Stable
  Copy number: High Copy
Gene/Insert
  Gene/Insert name: SF-iGluSnFR.A184S
  Species: Synthetic
  Insert size (bp): 1821
  Mutation: GltI: A184S
  Promoter: CAG
  Cloning method: Restriction Enzyme; 5′ cloning site unknown (unknown if destroyed); 3′ cloning site unknown (unknown if destroyed)
Terms and licenses: Academic/Nonprofit Terms; Industry Terms: Not Available to Industry
Depositor comments: ** A newer version of this sensor is available. Please see iGluSnFR3 plasmids at https://www.addgene.org/browse/article/28220233/ **
How to cite: pAAV.CAG.SF-iGluSnFR.A184S was a gift from Loren Looger (Addgene plasmid # 106198 ; http://n2t.net/addgene:106198 ; RRID:Addgene_106198)
