[The description below was written by a language model from this plasmid's Addgene catalogue record and pLannotate feature annotations shown in this document.]
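Description:
pAAV.CAG.SF-iGluSnFR.A184S is an adeno-associated virus transfer plasmid (6,845 bp in the depositor's full sequence) that carries a genetically encoded fluorescent glutamate sensor for expression in mammalian cells. It is propagated in E. coli through a high-copy ColE1/pUC-type origin and selected with ampicillin via the β-lactamase gene. An f1 phage origin and remnants of lac regulatory and lacZα sequences remain in the backbone. Two AAV2 inverted terminal repeats flank the expression cassette, so the sequence between them can be packaged into recombinant AAV particles when replication and capsid functions are supplied in trans.

Between the ITRs, expression is driven by the CAG promoter, annotated here as a CMV enhancer, the chicken β-actin promoter and downstream chimeric intron sequence. This promoter gives strong, broadly active transcription. The 1,821 bp synthetic open reading frame begins with a mouse Igκ leader peptide, which directs the protein into the secretory pathway. It continues with the E. coli periplasmic glutamate/aspartate-binding protein GltI, which is interrupted by a GFP-derived fluorescent domain (labelled cEGFP by the annotation tool), and it ends with the PDGFRβ transmembrane domain. This arrangement displays the sensor on the outer face of the plasma membrane, where glutamate binding to GltI changes the fluorescence of the inserted fluorophore. The A184S substitution in GltI defines this variant, which the record describes as a tight-affinity version of the sensor. A WPRE and an SV40 polyadenylation signal follow the coding sequence to enhance transcript stability and expression.

The construct is used to image extracellular glutamate. The depositor notes that a newer generation, iGluSnFR3, has since become available.
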