Features (pLannotate 1.2.2; 23 found; start..end, strand, type, name):
      3..95      +  CDS            lacI (fragment): lac repressor; lacI; The lac repressor binds to the lac operator to inhibit transcription in E. coli. This inhibition can be relieved by adding lactose or isopropyl-β-D-thiogalactopyranoside (IPTG).
    108..129     +  protein_bind   CAP binding site: CAP binding activates transcription in the presence of cAMP. E. coli catabolite activator protein
    144..174     +  promoter       lac promoter: promoter for the E. coli lac operon
    182..198     +  protein_bind   lac operator: The lac repressor binds to the lac operator to inhibit transcription in E. coli. This inhibition can be relieved by adding lactose or isopropyl-β-D-thiogalactopyranoside (IPTG). lac repressor encoded by lacI
    259..389     -  repeat_region  AAV2 ITR (fragment): inverted terminal repeat of adeno-associated virus serotype 2 inverted
    452..700     +  enhancer       CMV enhancer (fragment): human cytomegalovirus immediate early enhancer
    702..979     +  promoter       chicken β-actin promoter: No description available
    980..1116    +  intron         hybrid intron (fragment): hybrid between chicken β-actin (CBA) and minute virus of mice (MMV) introns (Gray et al., 2011)
   1205..1335    +  intron         chimeric intron (fragment): chimera between introns from chicken β-actin and rabbit β-globin
   1402..1464    +  sig_peptide    Igκ leader: leader sequence from mouse immunoglobulin κ light chain
   1471..2211    +  CDS            gltI (fragment): GLTI_ECOLI - Also known as ybeJ, yzzK. Experimental evidence at protein level: Swiss-Prot protein existence level 1. Part of the ABC transporter complex GltIJKL involved in glutamate and aspartate uptake. Binds to both glutamate and aspartate. From Escherichia coli (strain K12).
   2224..2943    +  CDS            cEGFP: cEGFP is a basic (constitutively fluorescent) green fluorescent protein published in 2008, derived from Aequorea victoria.
   2956..3024    +  CDS            gltI (fragment): GLTI_ECOLI - Also known as ybeJ, yzzK. Experimental evidence at protein level: Swiss-Prot protein existence level 1. Part of the ABC transporter complex GltIJKL involved in glutamate and aspartate uptake. Binds to both glutamate and aspartate. From Escherichia coli (strain K12).
   3073..3219    +  CDS            PDGFRβ TM domain: transmembrane domain from platelet derived growth factor receptor beta
   3240..3828    +  misc_feature   WPRE: woodchuck hepatitis virus posttranscriptional regulatory element
   3871..3992    -  polyA_signal   SV40 poly(A) signal: SV40 polyadenylation signal
   4015..4083    -  CDS            large T antigen (fragment): large T antigen from SV40 (simian virus 40)
   4154..4284    +  repeat_region  AAV2 ITR (fragment): inverted terminal repeat of adeno-associated virus serotype 2 inverted
   4298..4455    +  CDS            lacZα (fragment): LacZα fragment of β-galactosidase; lacZ fragment
   4460..4888    +  rep_origin     f1 ori (sequence partly withheld): f1 bacteriophage origin of replication; arrow indicates direction of (+) strand synthesis
   4941..5045    +  promoter       AmpR promoter: bla
   5046..5906    +  CDS            AmpR: β-lactamase; bla; confers resistance to ampicillin, carbenicillin, and related antibiotics
   6077..6665    +  rep_origin     ori: high-copy-number ColE1/pMB1/pBR322/pUC origin of replication
>Addgene plasmid #106198 | pAAV.CAG.SF-iGluSnFR.A184S | depositor full sequence | sequence record 201026 | Full Sequence
GAGCGCCCAATACGCAAACCGCCTCTCCCCGCGCGTTGGCCGATTCATTAATGCAGCTGGCACGACAGGT
TTCCCGACTGGAAAGCGGGCAGTGAGCGCAACGCAATTAATGTGAGTTAGCTCACTCATTAGGCACCCCA
GGCTTTACACTTTATGCTTCCGGCTCGTATGTTGTGTGGAATTGTGAGCGGATAACAATTTCACACAGGA
AACAGCTATGACCATGATTACGCCAGATTTAATTAAGGCCTTAATTAGGCTGCGCGCTCGCTCGCTCACT
GAGGCCGCCCGGGCAAAGCCCGGGCGTCGGGCGACCTTTGGTCGCCCGGCCTCAGTGAGCGAGCGAGCGC
GCAGAGAGGGAGTGGCCAACTCCATCACTAGGGGTTCCTTGTAGTTAATGATTAACCCGCCATGCTACTT
ATCTACGTAGCCATGCTCTAGGAAGATCGTACCATTGACGTCAATAATGACGTATGTTCCCATAGTAACG
CCAATAGGGACTTTCCATTGACGTCAATGGGTGGACTATTTACGGTAAACTGCCCACTTGGCAGTACATC
AAGTGTATCATATGCCAAGTACGCCCCCTATTGACGTCAATGACGGTAAATGGCCCGCCTGGCATTATGC
CCAGTACATGACCTTATGGGACTTTCCTACTTGGCAGTACATCTACGTATTAGTCATCGCTATTACCATG
GTCGAGGTGAGCCCCACGTTCTGCTTCACTCTCCCCATCTCCCCCCCCTCCCCACCCCCAATTTTGTATT
TATTTATTTTTTAATTATTTTGTGCAGCGATGGGGGCGGGGGGGGGGGGGGGGCGCGCGCCAGGCGGGGC
GGGGCGGGGCGAGGGGCGGGGCGGGGCGAGGCGGAGAGGTGCGGCGGCAGCCAATCAGAGCGGCGCGCTC
CGAAAGTTTCCTTTTATGGCGAGGCGGCGGCGGCGGCGGCCCTATAAAAAGCGAAGCGCGCGGCGGGCGG
GAGTCGCTGCGACGCTGCCTTCGCCCCGTGCCCCGCTCCGCCGCCGCCTCGCGCCGCCCGCCCCGGCTCT
GACTGACCGCGTTACTCCCACAGGTGAGCGGGCGGGACGGCCCTTCTCCTCCGGGCTGTAATTAGCGCTT
GGTTTAATGACGGCTTGTTTCTTTTCTGTGGCTGCGTGAAAGCCTTGAGGGGCTCCGGGAGGGCCCTTTG
TGCGGGGGGAGCGGCTCGGGGCTGTCCGCGGGGGGACGGCTGCCTTCGGGGGGGACGGGGCAGGGCGGGG
TTCGGCTTCTGGCGTGTGACCGGCGGCTCTAGAGCCTCTGCTAACCATGTTCATGCCTTCTTCTTTTTCC
TACAGCTCCTGGGCAACGTGCTGGTTATTGTGCTGTCTCATCATTTTGGCAAAGAATTGGATCCCGCCAC
CATGGAGACAGACACACTCCTGCTATGGGTACTGCTGCTCTGGGTTCCAGGTTCCACTGGTGACAGATCT
GCCGCAGGCAGCACGCTGGACAAAATCGCCAAAAACGGTGTGATTGTCGTCGGTCACCGTGAATCTTCAG
TGCCTTTCTCTTATTACGACAATCAGCAAAAAGTGGTGGGTTACTCGCAGGATTACTCCAACGCCATTGT
TGAAGCAGTGAAAAAGAAACTCAACAAACCGGACTTGCAGGTAAAACTGATTCCGATTACCTCACAAAAC
CGTATTCCACTGCTGCAAAACGGCACTTTCGATTTTGAATGTGGTTCTACCACCAACAACGTCGAACGCC
AAAAACAGGCGGCTTTCTCTGACACTATTTTCGTGGTCGGTACGCGCCTGTTGACCAAAAAGGGTGGCGA
TATCAAAGATTTTGCCAACCTGAAAGACAAAGCCGTAGTCGTCACTTCCGGCACTACCTCTGAAGTTTTG
CTCAACAAACTGAATGAAGAGCAAAAAATGAATATGCGCATCATCAGCGCCAAAGATCACGGTGACTCTT
TCCGCACCCTGGAAAGCGGTCGTGCCGTTGCCTTTATGATGGATGACAGCCTGCTGGCCGGTGAACGTGC
GAAAGCGAAGAAACCAGACAACTGGGAAATCGTCGGCAAGCCGCAGTCTCAGGAGGCCTACGGTTGTATG
TTGCGTAAAGATGATCCGCAGTTCAAAAAGCTGATGGATGACACCATCGCTCAGGTGCAGACCTCCGGTG
AAGCGGAAAAATGGTTTGATAAGTGGTTCAAAAATCCAATTCTGGTGAGCCACAACGTCTATATCACCGC
CGACAAGCAGAAGAACGGCATCAAGGCGAACTTCAAGATCCGCCACAACGTGGAGGACGGCAGCGTGCAG
CTCGCCGACCACTACCAGCAGAACACCCCCATCGGCGACGGCCCCGTGCTGCTGCCCGACAACCACTACC
TGAGCACCCAGTCCGTGCTGAGCAAAGACCCCAACGAGAAGCGCGATCACATGGTCCTGCTGGAGTTCGT
GACCGCCGCCGGGATCACTCTCGGCATGGACGAGCTGTACAAGGGCGGTACCGGAGGGAGCATGAGCAAG
GGCGAGGAGCTGTTCACCGGGGTGGTGCCCATCCTGGTCGAGCTGGACGGCGACGTAAACGGCCACAAGT
TCAGCGTGCGCGGCGAGGGCGAGGGCGATGCCACCAACGGCAAGCTGACCCTGAAGTTCATCTGCACCAC
CGGCAAGCTGCCCGTGCCCTGGCCCACCCTCGTGACCACCCTGACCTACGGCGTGCAGTGCTTCAGCCGC
TACCCCGACCACATGAAGCAGCACGACTTCTTCAAGTCCGCCATGCCCGAAGGCTACGTCCAGGAGCGCA
CCATCAGCTTCAAGGACGACGGCACCTACAAGACCCGCGCCGAGGTGAAGTTCGAGGGCGACACCCTGGT
GAACCGCATCGAGCTGAAGGGCATCGACTTCAAGGAGGACGGCAACATCCTGGGGCACAAGCTGGAGTAC
AACTTTAACAACCCCCTGAACATGAATTTCGAACTGTCAGACGAAATGAAAGCACTGTTCAAAGAACCGA
ATGACAAGGCACTGAAACTGCAGGTCGACGAACAAAAACTCATCTCAGAAGAGGATCTGAATGCTGTGGG
CCAGGACACGCAGGAGGTCATCGTGGTGCCACACTCCTTGCCCTTTAAGGTGGTGGTGATCTCAGCCATC
CTGGCCCTGGTGGTGCTCACCATCATCTCCCTTATCATCCTCATCATGCTTTGGCAGAAGAAGCCACGTT
AGAAGCTTAGCTTATCGATAATCAACCTCTGGATTACAAAATTTGTGAAAGATTGACTGGTATTCTTAAC
TATGTTGCTCCTTTTACGCTATGTGGATACGCTGCTTTAATGCCTTTGTATCATGCTATTGCTTCCCGTA
TGGCTTTCATTTTCTCCTCCTTGTATAAATCCTGGTTGCTGTCTCTTTATGAGGAGTTGTGGCCCGTTGT
CAGGCAACGTGGCGTGGTGTGCACTGTGTTTGCTGACGCAACCCCCACTGGTTGGGGCATTGCCACCACC
TGTCAGCTCCTTTCCGGGACTTTCGCTTTCCCCCTCCCTATTGCCACGGCGGAACTCATCGCCGCCTGCC
TTGCCCGCTGCTGGACAGGGGCTCGGCTGTTGGGCACTGACAATTCCGTGGTGTTGTCGGGGAAATCATC
GTCCTTTCCTTGGCTGCTCGCCTGTGTTGCCACCTGGATTCTGCGCGGGACGTCCTTCTGCTACGTCCCT
TCGGCCCTCAATCCAGCGGACCTTCCTTCCCGCGGCCTGCTGCCGGCTCTGCGGCCTCTTCCGCGTCTTC
GCCTTCGCCCTCAGACGAGTCGGATCTCCCTTTGGGCCGCCTCCCCGCATCGATACCGTCGACCCGGGCG
GCCGCTTCGAGCAGACATGATAAGATACATTGATGAGTTTGGACAAACCACAACTAGAATGCAGTGAAAA
AAATGCTTTATTTGTGAAATTTGTGATGCTATTGCTTTATTTGTAACCATTATAAGCTGCAATAAACAAG
TTAACAACAACAATTGCATTCATTTTATGTTTCAGGTTCAGGGGGAGATGTGGGAGGTTTTTTAAAGCAA
GTAAAACCTCTACAAATGTGGTAAAATCGATAAGGATCTTCCTAGAGCATGGCTACGTAGATAAGTAGCA
TGGCGGGTTAATCATTAACTACAAGGAACCCCTAGTGATGGAGTTGGCCACTCCCTCTCTGCGCGCTCGC
TCGCTCACTGAGGCCGGGCGACCAAAGGTCGCCCGACGCCCGGGCTTTGCCCGGGCGGCCTCAGTGAGCG
AGCGAGCGCGCAGCCTTAATTAACCTAATTCACTGGCCGTCGTTTTACAACGTCGTGACTGGGAAAACCC
TGGCGTTACCCAACTTAATCGCCTTGCAGCACATCCCCCTTTCGCCAGCTGGCGTAATAGCGAAGAGGCC
CGCACCGATCGCCCTTCCCAACAGTTGCGCAGCCTGAATGGCGAATGGG
[124 nt withheld, positions 4460-4583]
C
[91 nt withheld, positions 4585-4675]
A
[49 nt withheld, positions 4677-4725]
CCTTTGACGTTGGAGTCCACGTTCTTT
[37 nt withheld, positions 4753-4789]
ACCCTATCTCGGTCTATTCTTTTGATTTATAAGGGATTTTGCCGATTTCGGCCTATTGGTTAAAAAATGA
GCTGATTTAACAAAAATTTAACGCGAATTTTAACAAAATATTAACGCTTACAATTTAGGTGGCACTTTTC
GGGGAAATGTGCGCGGAACCCCTATTTGTTTATTTTTCTAAATACATTCAAATATGTATCCGCTCATGAG
ACAATAACCCTGATAAATGCTTCAATAATATTGAAAAAGGAAGAGTATGAGTATTCAACATTTCCGTGTC
GCCCTTATTCCCTTTTTTGCGGCATTTTGCCTTCCTGTTTTTGCTCACCCAGAAACGCTGGTGAAAGTAA
AAGATGCTGAAGATCAGTTGGGTGCACGAGTGGGTTACATCGAACTGGATCTCAACAGCGGTAAGATCCT
TGAGAGTTTTCGCCCCGAAGAACGTTTTCCAATGATGAGCACTTTTAAAGTTCTGCTATGTGGCGCGGTA
TTATCCCGTATTGACGCCGGGCAAGAGCAACTCGGTCGCCGCATACACTATTCTCAGAATGACTTGGTTG
AGTACTCACCAGTCACAGAAAAGCATCTTACGGATGGCATGACAGTAAGAGAATTATGCAGTGCTGCCAT
AACCATGAGTGATAACACTGCGGCCAACTTACTTCTGACAACGATCGGAGGACCGAAGGAGCTAACCGCT
TTTTTGCACAACATGGGGGATCATGTAACTCGCCTTGATCGTTGGGAACCGGAGCTGAATGAAGCCATAC
CAAACGACGAGCGTGACACCACGATGCCTGTAGCAATGGCAACAACGTTGCGCAAACTATTAACTGGCGA
ACTACTTACTCTAGCTTCCCGGCAACAATTAATAGACTGGATGGAGGCGGATAAAGTTGCAGGACCACTT
CTGCGCTCGGCCCTTCCGGCTGGCTGGTTTATTGCTGATAAATCTGGAGCCGGTGAGCGTGGGTCTCGCG
GTATCATTGCAGCACTGGGGCCAGATGGTAAGCCCTCCCGTATCGTAGTTATCTACACGACGGGGAGTCA
GGCAACTATGGATGAACGAAATAGACAGATCGCTGAGATAGGTGCCTCACTGATTAAGCATTGGTAACTG
TCAGACCAAGTTTACTCATATATACTTTAGATTGATTTAAAACTTCATTTTTAATTTAAAAGGATCTAGG
TGAAGATCCTTTTTGATAATCTCATGACCAAAATCCCTTAACGTGAGTTTTCGTTCCACTGAGCGTCAGA
CCCCGTAGAAAAGATCAAAGGATCTTCTTGAGATCCTTTTTTTCTGCGCGTAATCTGCTGCTTGCAAACA
AAAAAACCACCGCTACCAGCGGTGGTTTGTTTGCCGGATCAAGAGCTACCAACTCTTTTTCCGAAGGTAA
CTGGCTTCAGCAGAGCGCAGATACCAAATACTGTTCTTCTAGTGTAGCCGTAGTTAGGCCACCACTTCAA
GAACTCTGTAGCACCGCCTACATACCTCGCTCTGCTAATCCTGTTACCAGTGGCTGCTGCCAGTGGCGAT
AAGTCGTGTCTTACCGGGTTGGACTCAAGACGATAGTTACCGGATAAGGCGCAGCGGTCGGGCTGAACGG
GGGGTTCGTGCACACAGCCCAGCTTGGAGCGAACGACCTACACCGAACTGAGATACCTACAGCGTGAGCT
ATGAGAAAGCGCCACGCTTCCCGAAGGGAGAAAGGCGGACAGGTATCCGGTAAGCGGCAGGGTCGGAACA
GGAGAGCGCACGAGGGAGCTTCCAGGGGGAAACGCCTGGTATCTTTATAGTCCTGTCGGGTTTCGCCACC
TCTGACTTGAGCGTCGATTTTTGTGATGCTCGTCAGGGGGGCGGAGCCTATGGAAAAACGCCAGCAACGC
GGCCTTTTTACGGTTCCTGGCCTTTTGCTGGCCTTTTGCTCACATGTTCTTTCCTGCGTTATCCCCTGAT
TCTGTGGATAACCGTATTACCGCCTTTGAGTGAGCTGATACCGCTCGCCGCAGCCGAACGACCGAGCGCA
GCGAGTCAGTGAGCGAGGAAGCGGAA
