>Addgene plasmid #106198 | pAAV.CAG.SF-iGluSnFR.A184S | addgene partial sequence | sequence record 325161 | Addgene Partial NGS Result
CCCCGCCTGGCGCGCGCCCCCCCCCCCCCCCCCCCCCCCCCGCCCCCATCGCTGCACAAAATAATTAAAA
AATAAATAAATACAAAATTGGGGGTGGGGAGGGGGGGGAGATGGGGAGAGTGAAGCAGAACGTGGGGCTC
ACCTCGACCATGGTAATAGCGATGACTAATACGTAGATGTACTGCCAAGTAGGAAAGTCCCATAAGGTCA
TGTACTGGGCATAATGCCAGGCGGGCCATTTACCGTCATTGACGTCAATAGGGGGCGTACTTGGCATATG
ATACACTTGATGTACTGCCAAGTGGGCAGTTTACCGTAAATACTCCACCCATTGACGTCAATGGAAAGTC
CCTATTGGCGTTACTATGGGAACATACGTCATTATTGACGTCAATGGTACTCTTCCTAGAGCATGGCTAC
GTAGATAAGTAGCATGGCGGGTTAATCATTAACTACAAGGAACCCCTAGTGATGGAGTTGGCCACTCCCT
CTCTGCGCGCTCGCTCGCTCACTGAGGCCGGGCGACCAAAGGTCGCCCGACGCCCGGGCTTTGCCCGGGC
GGCCTCAGTGAGCGAGCGAGCGCGCAGCTGGCGTAATAGCGAAGAGGCCCGCACCGATCGCCCTTCCCAA
CAGTTGCGCAGCCTGAATGGCGAATGGG
[124 nt withheld, positions 659-782]
C
[91 nt withheld, positions 784-874]
A
[49 nt withheld, positions 876-924]
CCTTTGACGTTGGAGTCCACGTTCTTT
[37 nt withheld, positions 952-988]
ACCCTATCTCGGTCTATTCTTTTGATTTATAAGGGATTTTGCCGATTTCGGCCTATTGGTTAAAAAATGA
GCTGATTTAACAAAAATTTAACGCGAATTTTAACAAAATATTAACGCTTACAATTTAGGTGGCACTTTTC
GGGGAAATGTGCGCGGAACCCCTATTTGTTTATTTTTCTAAATACATTCAAATATGTATCCGCTCATGAG
ACAATAACCCTGATAAATGCTTCAATAATATTGAAAAAGGAAGAGTATGAGTATTCAACATTTCCGTGTC
GCCCTTATTCCCTTTTTTGCGGCATTTTGCCTTCCTGTTTTTGCTCACCCAGAAACGCTGGTGAAAGTAA
AAGATGCTGAAGATCAGTTGGGTGCACGAGTGGGTTACATCGAACTGGATCTCAACAGCGGTAAGATCCT
TGAGAGTTTTCGCCCCGAAGAACGTTTTCCAATGATGAGCACTTTTAAAGTTCTGCTATGTGGCGCGGTA
TTATCCCGTATTGACGCCGGGCAAGAGCAACTCGGTCGCCGCATACACTATTCTCAGAATGACTTGGTTG
AGTACTCACCAGTCACAGAAAAGCATCTTACGGATGGCATGACAGTAAGAGAATTATGCAGTGCTGCCAT
AACCATGAGTGATAACACTGCGGCCAACTTACTTCTGACAACGATCGGAGGACCGAAGGAGCTAACCGCT
TTTTTGCACAACATGGGGGATCATGTAACTCGCCTTGATCGTTGGGAACCGGAGCTGAATGAAGCCATAC
CAAACGACGAGCGTGACACCACGATGCCTGTAGCAATGGCAACAACGTTGCGCAAACTATTAACTGGCGA
ACTACTTACTCTAGCTTCCCGGCAACAATTAATAGACTGGATGGAGGCGGATAAAGTTGCAGGACCACTT
CTGCGCTCGGCCCTTCCGGCTGGCTGGTTTATTGCTGATAAATCTGGAGCCGGTGAGCGTGGGTCTCGCG
GTATCATTGCAGCACTGGGGCCAGATGGTAAGCCCTCCCGTATCGTAGTTATCTACACGACGGGGAGTCA
GGCAACTATGGATGAACGAAATAGACAGATCGCTGAGATAGGTGCCTCACTGATTAAGCATTGGTAACTG
TCAGACCAAGTTTACTCATATATACTTTAGATTGATTTAAAACTTCATTTTTAATTTAAAAGGATCTAGG
TGAAGATCCTTTTTGATAATCTCATGACCAAAATCCCTTAACGTGAGTTTTCGTTCCACTGAGCGTCAGA
CCCCGTAGAAAAGATCAAAGGATCTTCTTGAGATCCTTTTTTTCTGCGCGTAATCTGCTGCTTGCAAACA
AAAAAACCACCGCTACCAGCGGTGGTTTGTTTGCCGGATCAAGAGCTACCAACTCTTTTTCCGAAGGTAA
CTGGCTTCAGCAGAGCGCAGATACCAAATACTGTTCTTCTAGTGTAGCCGTAGTTAGGCCACCACTTCAA
GAACTCTGTAGCACCGCCTACATACCTCGCTCTGCTAATCCTGTTACCAGTGGCTGCTGCCAGTGGCGAT
AAGTCGTGTCTTACCGGGTTGGACTCAAGACGATAGTTACCGGATAAGGCGCAGCGGTCGGGCTGAACGG
GGGGTTCGTGCACACAGCCCAGCTTGGAGCGAACGACCTACACCGAACTGAGATACCTACAGCGTGAGCT
ATGAGAAAGCGCCACGCTTCCCGAAGGGAGAAAGGCGGACAGGTATCCGGTAAGCGGCAGGGTCGGAACA
GGAGAGCGCACGAGGGAGCTTCCAGGGGGAAACGCCTGGTATCTTTATAGTCCTGTCGGGTTTCGCCACC
TCTGACTTGAGCGTCGATTTTTGTGATGCTCGTCAGGGGGGCGGAGCCTATGGAAAAACGCCAGCAACGC
GGCCTTTTTACGGTTCCTGGCCTTTTGCTGGCCTTTTGCTCACATGTTCTTTCCTGCGTTATCCCCTGAT
TCTGTGGATAACCGTATTACCGCCTTTGAGTGAGCTGATACCGCTCGCCGCAGCCGAACGACCGAGCGCA
GCGAGTCAGTGAGCGAGGAAGCGGAAGAGCGCCCAATACGCAAACCGCCTCTCCCCGCGCGTTGGCCGAT
TCATTAATGCAGCTGCGCGCTCGCTCGCTCACTGAGGCCGCCCGGGCAAAGCCCGGGCGGCCTCAGTGAG
CGAGCGAGCGCGCAGAGAGGGAGTGGCCAACTCCATCACTAGGGGTTCCTTGTAGTTAATGATTAACCCG
CCATGCTACTTATCTACGTAGCCATGCTCTAGGAAGATCCTTATCGATTTTACCACATTTGTAGAGGTTT
TACTTGCTTTAAAAAACCTCCCACATCTCCCCCTGAACCTGAAACATAAAATGAATGCAATTGTTGTTGT
TAACTTGTTTATTGCAGCTTATAATGGTTACAAATAAAGCAATAGCATCACAAATTTCACAAATAAAGCA
TTTTTTTCACTGCATTCTAGTTGTGGTTTGTCCAAACTCATCAATGTATCTTATCATGTCTGCTCGAAGC
GGCCGCCCGGGTCGACGGTATCGATGCGGGGAGGCGGCCCAAAGGGAGATCCGACTCGTCTGAGGGCGAA
GGCGAAGACGCGGAAGAGGCCGCAGAGCCGGCAGCAGGCCGCGGGAAGGAAGGTCCGCTGGATTGAGGGC
CGAAGGGACGTAGCAGAAGGACGTCCCGCGCAGAATCCAGGTGGCAACACAGGCGAGCAGCCAAGGAAAG
GACGATGATTTCCCCGACAACACCACGGAATTGTCAGTGCCCAACAGCCGAGCCCCTGTCCAGCAGCGGG
CAAGGCAGGCGGCGATGAGTTCCGCCGTGGCAATAGGGAGGGGGAAAGCGAAAGTCCCGGAAAGGAGCTG
ACAGGTGGTGGCAATGCCCCAACCAGTGGGGGTTGCGTCAGCAAACACAGTGCACACCACGCCACGTTGC
CTGACAACGGGCCACAACTCCTCATAAAGAGACAGCAACCAGGATTTATACAAGGAGGAGAAAATGAAAG
CCATACGGGAAGCAATAGCATGATACAAAGGCATTAAAGCAGCGTATCCACATAGCGTAAAAGGAGCAAC
ATAGTTAAGAATACCAGTCAATCTTTCACAAATTTTGTAATCCAGAGGTTGATTATCGATAAGCTTCTAA
CGTGGCTTCTTCTGCCAAAGCATGATGAGGATGATAAGGGAGATGATGGTGAGCACCACCAGGGCCAGGA
TGGCTGAGATCACCACCACCTTAAAGGGCAAGGAGTGTGGCACCACGATGACCTCCTGCGTGTCCTGGCC
CACAGCATTCAGATCCTCTTCTGAGATGAGTTTTTGTTCGTCGACCTGCAGTTTCAGTGCCTTGTCATTC
GGTTCTTTGAACAGTGCTTTCATTTCGTCTGACAGTTCGAAATTCATGTTCAGGGGGTTGTTAAAGTTGT
ACTCCAGCTTGTGCCCCAGGATGTTGCCGTCCTCCTTGAAGTCGATGCCCTTCAGCTCGATGCGGTTCAC
CAGGGTGTCGCCCTCGAACTTCACCTCGGCGCGGGTCTTGTAGGTGCCGTCGTCCTTGAAGCTGATGGTG
CGCTCCTGGACGTAGCCTTCGGGCATGGCGGACTTGAAGAAGTCGTGCTGCTTCATGTGGTCGGGGTAGC
GGCTGAAGCACTGCACGCCGTAGGTCAGGGTGGTCACGAGGGTGGGCCAGGGCACGGGCAGCTTGCCGGT
GGTGCAGATGAACTTCAGGGTCAGCTTGCCGTTGGTGGCATCGCCCTCGCCCTCGCCGCGCACGCTGAAC
TTGTGGCCGTTTACGTCGCCGTCCAGCTCGACCAGGATGGGCACCACCCCGGTGAACAGCTCCTCGCCCT
TGCTCATGCTCCCTCCGGTACCGCCCTTGTACAGCTCGTCCATGCCGAGAGTGATCCCGGCGGCGGTCAC
GAACTCCAGCAGGACCATGTGATCGCGCTTCTCGTTGGGGTCTTTGCTCAGCACGGACTGGGTGCTCAGG
TAGTGGTTGTCGGGCAGCAGCACGGGGCCGTCGCCGATGGGGGTGTTCTGCTGGTAGTGGTCGGCGAGCT
GCACGCTGCCGTCCTCCACGTTGTGGCGGATCTTGAAGTTCGCCTTGATGCCGTTCTTCTGCTTGTCGGC
GGTGATATAGACGTTGTGGCTCACCAGAATTGGATTTTTGAACCACTTATCAAACCATTTTTCCGCTTCA
CCGGAGGTCTGCACCTGAGCGATGGTGTCATCCATCAGCTTTTTGAACTGCGGATCATCTTTACGCAACA
TACAACCGTAGGCCTCCTGAGACTGCGGCTTGCCGACGATTTCCCAGTTGTCTGGTTTCTTCGCTTTCGC
ACGTTCACCGGCCAGCAGGCTGTCATCCATCATAAAGGCAACGGCACGACCGCTTTCCAGGGTGCGGAAA
GAGTCACCGTGATCTTTGGCGCTGATGATGCGCATATTCATTTTTTGCTCTTCATTCAGTTTGTTGAGCA
AAACTTCAGAGGTAGTGCCGGAAGTGACGACTACGGCTTTGTCTTTCAGGTTGGCAAAATCTTTGATATC
GCCACCCTTTTTGGTCAACAGGCGCGTACCGACCACGAAAATAGTGTCAGAGAAAGCCGCCTGTTTTTGG
CGTTCGACGTTGTTGGTGGTAGAACCACATTCAAAATCGAAAGTGCCGTTTTGCAGCAGTGGAATACGGT
TTTGTGAGGTAATCGGAATCAGTTTTACCTGCAAGTCCGGTTTGTTGAGTTTCTTTTTCACTGCTTCAAC
AATGGCGTTGGAGTAATCCTGCGAGTAACCCACCACTTTTTGCTGATTGTCGTAATAAGAGAAAGGCACT
GAAGATTCACGGTGACCGACGACAATCACACCGTTTTTGGCGATTTTGTCCAGCGTGCTGCCTGCGGCAG
ATCTGTCACCAGTGGAACCTGGAACCCAGAGCAGCAGTACCCATAGCAGGAGTGTGTCTGTCTCCATGGT
GGCGGGATCCAATTCTTTGCCAAAATGATGAGACAGCACAATAACCAGCACGTTGCCCAGGAGCTGTAGG
AAAAAGAAGAAGGCATGAACATGGTTAGCAGAGGCTCTAGAGCCGCCGGTCACACGCCAGAAGCCGAACC
CCGCCCTGCCCCGTCCCCCCCGAAGGCAGCCGTCCCCCCGCGGACAGCCCCGAGCCGCTCCCCCCGCACA
AAGGGCCCTCCCGGAGCCCCTCAAGGCTTTCACGCAGCCACAGAAAAGAAACAAGCCGTCATTAAACCAA
GCGCTAATTACAGCCCGGAGGAGAAGGGCCGTCCCGCCCGCTCACCTGTGGGAGTA
